Addgene plasmid #207252: MMLVgag-3NES-Cre
Purpose: Generation of CreVLPs when used in conjunction with MMLV gag-pol during production
Depositing lab: Feng Zhang. Depositing organization: Broad Institute. Publication: Cell type-specific delivery by modular envelope design. Strebinger D, Frangieh CJ, Friedrich MJ, Faure G, Macrae RK, Zhang F. Nat Commun. 2023 Aug 23;14(1):5141. doi: 10.1038/s41467-023-40788-8. PubMed 37612276.
Backbone
  Vector backbone: pCDNA3-like
  Backbone size w/o insert (bp): 4660
  Vector type: Mammalian Expression
Growth in bacteria
  Bacterial resistance: Ampicillin, 100 μg/mL
  Growth temperature: 37°C
  Growth strain: NEB Stable
  Copy number: High Copy
Gene/Insert
  Gene/Insert name: MMLVgag-3NES-Cre
  Species: MMLV/ P1 bacteriophage
  Insert size (bp): 2914
  Promoter: CMV promoter
  Cloning method: Gibson Cloning
Resource information
  A portion of this plasmid was derived from a plasmid made by: Plasmid #13775
Terms and licenses: Academic/Nonprofit Terms; Industry Terms: Not Available to Industry
Depositor comments: based on Plasmid #181752
How to cite: MMLVgag-3NES-Cre was a gift from Feng Zhang (Addgene plasmid # 207252 ; http://n2t.net/addgene:207252 ; RRID:Addgene_207252)
