[The description below was written by a language model from this plasmid's Addgene catalogue record and pLannotate feature annotations shown in this document.]
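Description:
MMLVgag-3NES-Cre is a mammalian expression plasmid on a pcDNA3-like backbone, built to package Cre recombinase protein into virus-like particles. It is propagated in E. coli through a high-copy ColE1/pUC-type origin with ampicillin selection (AmpR under its own bla promoter). The backbone also carries an f1 phage origin and pBluescript-type remnants, including lac promoter/operator elements, lacZα and lacI fragments, a T7 promoter and part of a multiple cloning site. No mammalian selection marker is annotated.

The expression cassette runs across the numbering origin of the circular sequence. A CMV enhancer and immediate-early promoter are followed by a rabbit β-globin intron, which generally improves transcript processing and expression. Next comes the fusion open reading frame, terminated by a rabbit β-globin polyadenylation signal. The insert joins Moloney murine leukemia virus gag to bacteriophage P1 Cre. By its name, the two are separated by three nuclear export signals, which presumably keep the fusion cytoplasmic in producer cells so it is available for particle assembly. The automated annotation marks only the first part of gag and most of Cre. The intervening region, which would contain the rest of gag, the NES repeats and any linker, is unannotated, so its exact composition, including any protease cleavage site, cannot be read from the record.

The stated use is producing Cre-loaded VLPs by co-expressing this plasmid with an MMLV gag-pol construct. The gag moiety drives incorporation of Cre cargo into budding particles, allowing transient, protein-based delivery of recombinase to cells carrying loxP-flanked sequences. The associated publication concerns cell type-specific delivery through modular envelope design. An envelope protein is not encoded here and would have to be supplied separately.
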