Features (pLannotate 1.2.2; 17 found; start..end, strand, type, name):
      4..420     +  CDS            gag (truncated): truncated Moloney murine leukemia virus (MMLV) gag gene lacking the start codon
   1792..2818    +  CDS            Cre (fragment): site-specific recombinase Cre is a site-specific recombinase from bacteriophage P1. Recombination occurs at loxP sequences.
   2886..2941    +  polyA_signal   β-globin poly(A) signal: rabbit β-globin polyadenylation signal (Gil and Proudfoot, 1987)
   3323..3339    -  protein_bind   lac operator: The lac repressor binds to the lac operator to inhibit transcription in E. coli. This inhibition can be relieved by adding lactose or isopropyl-β-D-thiogalactopyranoside (IPTG). lac repressor encoded by lacI
   3347..3377    -  promoter       lac promoter: promoter for the E. coli lac operon
   3392..3413    -  protein_bind   CAP binding site: CAP binding activates transcription in the presence of cAMP. E. coli catabolite activator protein
   3426..3518    -  CDS            lacI (fragment): lac repressor; lacI; The lac repressor binds to the lac operator to inhibit transcription in E. coli. This inhibition can be relieved by adding lactose or isopropyl-β-D-thiogalactopyranoside (IPTG).
   3701..4289    -  rep_origin     ori: high-copy-number ColE1/pMB1/pBR322/pUC origin of replication
   4460..5320    -  CDS            AmpR: β-lactamase; bla; confers resistance to ampicillin, carbenicillin, and related antibiotics
   5321..5425    -  promoter       AmpR promoter: bla
   5478..5906    -  rep_origin     f1 ori (sequence partly withheld): f1 bacteriophage origin of replication; arrow indicates direction of (+) strand synthesis
   5911..6066    -  CDS            lacZα (fragment): LacZα fragment of β-galactosidase; lacZ fragment
   6074..6092    +  promoter       T7 promoter: promoter for bacteriophage T7 RNA polymerase
   6101..6130    +  misc_feature   MCS (fragment): pBluescript multiple cloning site
   6213..6592    +  enhancer       CMV enhancer: human cytomegalovirus immediate early enhancer
   6593..6796    +  promoter       CMV promoter: human cytomegalovirus (CMV) immediate early promoter
   6908..7480    +  intron         β-globin intron: intron from rabbit β-globin gene
>Addgene plasmid #207252 | MMLVgag-3NES-Cre | addgene full sequence | sequence record 407420 | Addgene NGS Result
ATGGGCCAGACTGTTACCACTCCCTTAAGTTTGACCTTAGGTCACTGGAAAGATGTCGAGCGGATCGCTC
ACAACCAGTCGGTAGATGTCAAGAAGAGACGTTGGGTTACCTTCTGCTCTGCAGAATGGCCAACCTTTAA
CGTCGGATGGCCGCGAGACGGCACCTTTAACCGAGACCTCATCACCCAGGTTAAGATCAAGGTCTTTTCA
CCTGGCCCGCATGGACACCCAGACCAGGTCCCCTACATCGTGACCTGGGAAGCCTTGGCTTTTGACCCCC
CTCCCTGGGTCAAGCCCTTTGTACACCCTAAGCCTCCGCCTCCTCTTCCTCCATCCGCCCCGTCTCTCCC
CCTTGAACCTCCTCGTTCGACCCCGCCTCGATCCTCCCTTTATCCAGCCCTCACTCCTTCTCTAGGCGCC
AAACCTAAACCTCAAGTTCTTTCTGACAGTGGGGGGCCGCTCATCGACCTACTTACAGAAGACCCCCCGC
CTTATAGGGACCCAAGACCACCCCCTTCCGACAGGGACGGAAATGGTGGAGAAGCGACCCCTGCGGGAGA
GGCACCGGACCCCTCCCCAATGGCATCTCGCCTACGTGGGAGACGGGAGCCCCCTGTGGCCGACTCCACT
ACCTCGCAGGCATTCCCCCTCCGCGCAGGAGGAAACGGACAGCTTCAATACTGGCCGTTCTCCTCTTCTG
ACCTTTACAACTGGAAAAATAATAACCCTTCTTTTTCTGAAGATCCAGGTAAACTGACAGCTCTGATCGA
GTCTGTCCTCATCACCCATCAGCCCACCTGGGACGACTGTCAGCAGCTGTTGGGGACTCTGCTGACCGGA
GAAGAAAAACAACGGGTGCTCTTAGAGGCTAGAAAGGCGGTGCGGGGCGATGATGGGCGCCCCACTCAAC
TGCCCAATGAAGTCGATGCCGCTTTTCCCCTCGAGCGCCCAGACTGGGATTACACCACCCAGGCAGGTAG
GAACCACCTAGTCCACTATCGCCAGTTGCTCCTAGCGGGTCTCCAAAACGCGGGCAGAAGCCCCACCAAT
TTGGCCAAGGTAAAAGGAATAACACAAGGGCCCAATGAGTCTCCCTCGGCCTTCCTAGAGAGACTTAAGG
AAGCCTATCGCAGGTACACTCCTTATGACCCTGAGGACCCAGGGCAAGAAACTAATGTGTCTATGTCTTT
CATTTGGCAGTCTGCCCCAGACATTGGGAGAAAGTTAGAGAGGTTAGAAGATTTAAAAAACAAGACGCTT
GGAGATTTGGTTAGAGAGGCAGAAAAGATCTTTAATAAACGAGAAACCCCGGAAGAAAGAGAGGAACGTA
TCAGGAGAGAAACAGAGGAAAAAGAAGAACGCCGTAGGACAGAGGATGAGCAGAAAGAGAAAGAAAGAGA
TCGTAGGAGACATAGAGAGATGAGCAAGCTATTGGCCACTGTCGTTAGTGGACAGAAACAGGATAGACAG
GGAGGAGAACGAAGGAGGTCCCAACTCGATCGCGACCAGTGTGCCTACTGCAAAGAAAAGGGGCACTGGG
CTAAAGATTGTCCCAAGAAACCACGAGGACCTCGGGGACCAAGACCCCAGACCTCCCTCCTGACCCTAGA
TGACTCTGGCGGCTCACTTCAACTGCCTCCACTTGAAAGACTGACACTGGGATCATTACAATTACCTCCT
TTAGAACGATTAACACTCGGTTCACTACAGCTTCCGCCTCTTGAGAGATTGACATTAACGTCCACGCTGC
TAATGGAGAACTCGTCTGGACCCAAGAAAAAGCGCAAGGTATCCAATTTACTGACCGTACACCAAAATTT
GCCTGCATTACCGGTCGATGCAACGAGTGATGAGGTTCGCAAGAACCTGATGGACATGTTCAGGGATCGC
CAGGCGTTTTCTGAGCATACCTGGAAAATGCTTCAGTCCGTTTGCCGGTCGTGGGCGGCATGGTGCAAGT
TGAATAACCGGAAATGGTTTCCCGCAGAACCTGAAGATGTTCGCGATTATCTTCTATATCTTCAGGCGCG
CGGTCTGGCAGTAAAAACTATCCAGCAACATTTGGGCCAGCTAAACATGCTTCATCGTCGGTCCGGGCTG
CCACGACCAAGTGACAGCAATGCTGTTTCACTGGTTATGCGGCGGATCCGAAAAGAAAACGTTGATGCCG
GTGAACGTGCAAAACAGGCTCTAGCGTTCGAACGCACTGATTTCGACCAGGTTCGTTCACTCATGGAAAA
TAGCGATCGCTGCCAGGATATACGTAATCTGGCATTTCTGGGGATTGCTTATAACACCCTGTTACGTATA
GCCGAAATTGCCAGGATCAGGGTTAAAGATATCTCACGTACTGACGGTGGGAGAATGTTAATCCATATTG
GCAGAACGAAAACGCTGGTTAGCACCGCAGGTGTAGAGAAGGCACTTAGCCTGGGGGTAACTAAACTGGT
CGAGCGATGGATTTCCGTCTCTGGTGTAGCTGATGATCCGAATAACTACCTGTTTTGCCGGGTCAGAAAA
AATGGTGTTGCCGCGCCATCTGCCACCAGCCAGCTATCAACTCGCGCCCTGGAAGGGATTTTTGAAGCAA
CTCATCGATTGATTTACGGCGCTAAGGATGACTCTGGTCAGAGATACCTGGCCTGGTCTGGACACAGTGC
CCGTGTCGGAGCCGCGCGAGATATGGCCCGCGCTGGAGTTTCAATACCGGAGATCATGCAAGCTGGTGGC
TGGACCAATGTAAATATTGTCATGAACTATATCCGTAACCTGGATAGTGAAACAGGGGCAATGGTGCGCC
TGCTGGAAGATGGCGATTGATCTTTTTCCCTCTGCCAAAAATTATGGGGACATCATGAAGCCCCTTGAGC
ATCTGACTTCTGGCTAATAAAGGAAATTTATTTTCATTGCAATAGTGTGTTGGAATTTTTTGTGTCTCTC
ACTCGGAAGGACATATGGGAGGGCAAATCATTTAAAACATCAGAATGAGTATTTGGTTTAGAGTTTGGCA
ACATATGCCCATATGCTGGCTGCCATGAACAAAGGTTGGCTATAAAGAGGTCATCAGTATATGAAACAGC
CCCCTGCTGTCCATTCCTTATTCCATAGAAAAGCCTTGACTTGAGGTTAGATTTTTTTTATATTTTGTTT
TGTGTTATTTTTTTCTTTAACATCCCTAAAATTTTCCTTACATGTTTTACTAGCCAGATTTTTCCTCCTC
TCCTGACTACTCCCAGTCATAGCTGTCCCTCTTCTCTTATGGAGATCCCTCGACGGATCGGCCGCAATTC
GTAACCATGTCATAGCTGTTTCCTGTGTGAAATTGTTATCCGCTCACAATTCCACACAACATACGAGCCG
GAAGCATAAAGTGTAAAGCCTGGGGTGCCTAATGAGTGAGCTAACTCACATTAATTGCGTTGCGCTCACT
GCCCGCTTTCCAGTCGGGAAACCTGTCGTGCCAGCTGCATTAATGAATCGGCCAACGCGCGGGGAGAGGC
GGTTTGCGTATTGGGCGCTCTTCCGCTTCCTCGCTCACTGACTCGCTGCGCTCGGTCGTTCGGCTGCGGC
GAGCGGTATCAGCTCACTCAAAGGCGGTAATACGGTTATCCACAGAATCAGGGGATAACGCAGGAAAGAA
CATGTGAGCAAAAGGCCAGCAAAAGGCCAGGAACCGTAAAAAGGCCGCGTTGCTGGCGTTTTTCCATAGG
CTCCGCCCCCCTGACGAGCATCACAAAAATCGACGCTCAAGTCAGAGGTGGCGAAACCCGACAGGACTAT
AAAGATACCAGGCGTTTCCCCCTGGAAGCTCCCTCGTGCGCTCTCCTGTTCCGACCCTGCCGCTTACCGG
ATACCTGTCCGCCTTTCTCCCTTCGGGAAGCGTGGCGCTTTCTCATAGCTCACGCTGTAGGTATCTCAGT
TCGGTGTAGGTCGTTCGCTCCAAGCTGGGCTGTGTGCACGAACCCCCCGTTCAGCCCGACCGCTGCGCCT
TATCCGGTAACTATCGTCTTGAGTCCAACCCGGTAAGACACGACTTATCGCCACTGGCAGCAGCCACTGG
TAACAGGATTAGCAGAGCGAGGTATGTAGGCGGTGCTACAGAGTTCTTGAAGTGGTGGCCTAACTACGGC
TACACTAGAAGAACAGTATTTGGTATCTGCGCTCTGCTGAAGCCAGTTACCTTCGGAAAAAGAGTTGGTA
GCTCTTGATCCGGCAAACAAACCACCGCTGGTAGCGGTGGTTTTTTTGTTTGCAAGCAGCAGATTACGCG
CAGAAAAAAAGGATCTCAAGAAGATCCTTTGATCTTTTCTACGGGGTCTGACGCTCAGTGGAACGAAAAC
TCACGTTAAGGGATTTTGGTCATGAGATTATCAAAAAGGATCTTCACCTAGATCCTTTTAAATTAAAAAT
GAAGTTTTAAATCAATCTAAAGTATATATGAGTAAACTTGGTCTGACAGTTACCAATGCTTAATCAGTGA
GGCACCTATCTCAGCGATCTGTCTATTTCGTTCATCCATAGTTGCCTGACTCCCCGTCGTGTAGATAACT
ACGATACGGGAGGGCTTACCATCTGGCCCCAGTGCTGCAATGATACCGCGAGACCCACGCTCACCGGCTC
CAGATTTATCAGCAATAAACCAGCCAGCCGGAAGGGCCGAGCGCAGAAGTGGTCCTGCAACTTTATCCGC
CTCCATCCAGTCTATTAATTGTTGCCGGGAAGCTAGAGTAAGTAGTTCGCCAGTTAATAGTTTGCGCAAC
GTTGTTGCCATTGCTACAGGCATCGTGGTGTCACGCTCGTCGTTTGGTATGGCTTCATTCAGCTCCGGTT
CCCAACGATCAAGGCGAGTTACATGATCCCCCATGTTGTGCAAAAAAGCGGTTAGCTCCTTCGGTCCTCC
GATCGTTGTCAGAAGTAAGTTGGCCGCAGTGTTATCACTCATGGTTATGGCAGCACTGCATAATTCTCTT
ACTGTCATGCCATCCGTAAGATGCTTTTCTGTGACTGGTGAGTACTCAACCAAGTCATTCTGAGAATAGT
GTATGCGGCGACCGAGTTGCTCTTGCCCGGCGTCAATACGGGATAATACCGCGCCACATAGCAGAACTTT
AAAAGTGCTCATCATTGGAAAACGTTCTTCGGGGCGAAAACTCTCAAGGATCTTACCGCTGTTGAGATCC
AGTTCGATGTAACCCACTCGTGCACCCAACTGATCTTCAGCATCTTTTACTTTCACCAGCGTTTCTGGGT
GAGCAAAAACAGGAAGGCAAAATGCCGCAAAAAAGGGAATAAGGGCGACACGGAAATGTTGAATACTCAT
ACTCTTCCTTTTTCAATATTATTGAAGCATTTATCAGGGTTATTGTCTCATGAGCGGATACATATTTGAA
TGTATTTAGAAAAATAAACAAATAGGGGTTCCGCGCACATTTCCCCGAAAAGTGCCACCTAAATTGTAAG
CGTTAATATTTTGTTAAAATTCGCGTTAAATTTTTGTTAAATCAGCTCATTTTTTAACCAATAGGCCGAA
ATCGGCAAAATCCCTTATAAATCAAAAGAATAGACCGAGATAGGGT
[37 nt withheld, positions 5577-5613]
AAAGAACGTGGACTCCAACGTCAAAGG
[49 nt withheld, positions 5641-5689]
T
[91 nt withheld, positions 5691-5781]
G
[124 nt withheld, positions 5783-5906]
CCCATTCGCCATTCAGGCTGCGCAACTGTTGGGAAGGGCGATCGGTGCGGGCCTCTTCGCTATTACGCCA
GCTGGCGAAAGGGGGATGTGCTGCAAGGCGATTAAGTTGGGTAACGCCAGGGTTTTCCCAGTCACGACGT
TGTAAAACGACGGCCAGTGAGCGCGCGTAATACGACTCACTATAGGGCGAATTGGAGCTCCACCGCGGTG
GCGGCCGCTCTAGAGAGCTTGGCCCATTGCATACGTTGTATCCATATCATAATATGTACATTTATATTGG
CTCATGTCCAACATTACCGCCATGTTGACATTGATTATTGACTAGTTATTAATAGTAATCAATTACGGGG
TCATTAGTTCATAGCCCATATATGGAGTTCCGCGTTACATAACTTACGGTAAATGGCCCGCCTGGCTGAC
CGCCCAACGACCCCCGCCCATTGACGTCAATAATGACGTATGTTCCCATAGTAACGCCAATAGGGACTTT
CCATTGACGTCAATGGGTGGAGTATTTACGGTAAACTGCCCACTTGGCAGTACATCAAGTGTATCATATG
CCAAGTACGCCCCCTATTGACGTCAATGACGGTAAATGGCCCGCCTGGCATTATGCCCAGTACATGACCT
TATGGGACTTTCCTACTTGGCAGTACATCTACGTATTAGTCATCGCTATTACCATGGTGATGCGGTTTTG
GCAGTACATCAATGGGCGTGGATAGCGGTTTGACTCACGGGGATTTCCAAGTCTCCACCCCATTGACGTC
AATGGGAGTTTGTTTTGGCACCAAAATCAACGGGACTTTCCAAAATGTCGTAACAACTCCGCCCCATTGA
CGCAAATGGGCGGTAGGCGTGTACGGTGGGAGGTCTATATAAGCAGAGCTCGTTTAGTGAACCGTCAGAT
CGCCTGGAGACGCCATCCACGCTGTTTTGACCTCCATAGAAGACACCGGGACCGATCCAGCCTCCGGTCG
ACCGATCCTGAGAACTTCAGGGTGAGTTTGGGGACCCTTGATTGTTCTTTCTTTTTCGCTATTGTAAAAT
TCATGTTATATGGAGGGGGCAAAGTTTTCAGGGTGTTGTTTAGAATGGGAAGATGTCCCTTGTATCACCA
TGGACCCTCATGATAATTTTGTTTCTTTCACTTTCTACTCTGTTGACAACCATTGTCTCCTCTTATTTTC
TTTTCATTTTCTGTAACTTTTTCGTTAAACTTTAGCTTGCATTTGTAACGAATTTTTAAATTCACTTTTG
TTTATTTGTCAGATTGTAAGTACTTTCTCTAATCACTTTTTTTTCAAGGCAATCAGGGTATATTATATTG
TACTTCAGCACAGTTTTAGAGAACAATTGTTATAATTAAATGATAAGGTAGAATATTTCTGCATATAAAT
TCTGGCTGGCGTGGAAATATTCTTATTGGTAGAAACAACTACACCCTGGTCATCATCCTGCCTTTCTCTT
TATGGTTACAATGATATACACTGTTTGAGATGAGGATAAAATACTCTGAGTCCAAACCGGGCCCCTCTGC
TAACCATGTTCATGCCTTCTTCTCTTTCCTACAGCTCCTGGGCAACGTGCTGGTTGTTGTGCTGTCTCAT
CATTTTGGCAAAGAATTCCTCGAGGGCCGGATCCGAATTCCTGTATTTGTCTGAAAAC
